Addgene plasmid #65951: pC236
Purpose: Medium Repressor plasmid for two-strain system
Depositing lab: Matthew Bennett. Depositing organization: Rice University. Publication: SYNTHETIC BIOLOGY. Emergent genetic oscillations in a synthetic microbial consortium. Chen Y, Kim JK, Hirning AJ, Josic K, Bennett MR. Science. 2015 Aug 28;349(6251):986-9. doi: 10.1126/science.aaa3794. PubMed 26315440.
Backbone
  Vector backbone: PMB1+ROP
  Vector type: Bacterial Expression
Growth in bacteria
  Bacterial resistance: Kanamycin, 50 μg/mL
  Growth temperature: 37°C
  Growth strain: XL1 Blue
  Growth instructions: LacIq is necessary
  Copy number: Low Copy
Gene/Insert
  Gene/Insert name: CinI
  Insert size (bp): 699
  GenBank ID: AF210630.1
  Promoter: Prhl/lac-m
  Tag / fusion protein: LAA tagged (C terminal on insert)
  Cloning method: Unknown
  Sequencing primers: 5′ agaaatactagtatgttcgttatcattcaggcacatgagtatc; 3′ taggggaagcttttattacgctgcaagggcgtaattttcgtcgttcgctgc
Terms and licenses: Academic/Nonprofit Terms; Industry Terms: Not Available to Industry
How to cite: pC236 was a gift from Matthew Bennett (Addgene plasmid # 65951 ; http://n2t.net/addgene:65951 ; RRID:Addgene_65951)
