[The description below was written by a language model from this plasmid's Addgene catalogue record and pLannotate feature annotations shown in this document.]
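Description:
pC236 is a low-copy bacterial expression plasmid built for a synthetic two-strain *E. coli* consortium, where it serves as the "medium" version of the repressor-strain plasmid. It replicates from a pMB1/ColE1-type origin accompanied by the rop gene, which holds copy number down. The backbone also retains the pBR322 bom region and a fragment of mbeC. Selection is by kanamycin through the aph(3')-Ia gene. The record notes that a LacIq host is needed, consistent with the many lac operator sites found across the payload region.

The catalogued insert is CinI, a 699 bp coding sequence for an acyl-homoserine lactone synthase that produces a diffusible quorum-sensing signal. It carries a C-terminal LAA (ssrA-type) degradation tag, which gives the protein rapid turnover, a property useful for dynamic circuits. Expression comes from Prhl/lac-m, a hybrid promoter whose name implies activation through the rhl quorum-sensing system combined with repression by LacI; the "m" presumably denotes the medium-strength variant.

The automated feature table does not annotate CinI itself. It instead shows several divergently arranged regions, each flanked by standard and symmetric lac operators, which suggests multiple copies of the hybrid promoter driving more than one cassette. One of these lies upstream of a superfolder GFP reading frame, followed by the rrnB T1 terminator, that would act as a fluorescent reporter of promoter activity. The short hits called Myc tag, N-MYC2 and T7 RNA polymerase fragment are probably spurious similarity matches within unannotated genes, and the record does not state what else is encoded there. The plasmid was used to study emergent oscillations in a synthetic microbial consortium.
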