Features (pLannotate 1.2.2; 20 found; start..end, strand, type, name):
     39..154     +  ncRNA          5S rRNA: Accession: RF00001 - 5S ribosomal RNA
    158..229     +  terminator     rrnB T1 terminator: transcription terminator T1 from the E. coli rrnB gene
    288..398     -  CDS            mbeC (fragment): MBEC_ECOLX - Experimental evidence at protein level: Swiss-Prot protein existence level 1. Required for efficient mobilization of ColE1 plasmid and is thus essential to promote the specific transfer of the plasmid during conjugation. Probably functions by inducing DNA bending, helping the MbeA relaxase to melt the DNA around the nic site and cleave the phosphodiester bond. Binds specifically double-stranded DNA (dsDNA) containing the ColE1 oriT but does not recognize the inverted repeat (IR). From Escherichia coli.
    439..630     +  CDS            rop: Rop protein, which maintains plasmids at low copy number; rop
    732..874     +  misc_feature   bom: basis of mobility region from pBR322
   1060..1648    -  rep_origin     ori: high-copy-number ColE1/pMB1/pBR322/pUC origin of replication
   1770..2585    +  CDS            KanR: aminoglycoside phosphotransferase; aph(3')-Ia; confers resistance to kanamycin in bacteria or G418 (Geneticin®) in eukaryotes
   2594..2651    -  promoter       AmpR promoter (fragment): bla
   2734..2761    -  terminator     T7Te terminator: phage T7 early transcription terminator
   3694..3710    -  protein_bind   lac operator: The lac repressor binds to the lac operator to inhibit transcription in E. coli. This inhibition can be relieved by adding lactose or isopropyl-β-D-thiogalactopyranoside (IPTG). lac repressor encoded by lacI
   3725..3742    +  protein_bind   lac operator (symmetric) (fragment): The lac repressor binds to the lac operator to inhibit transcription in E. coli. This inhibition can be relieved by adding lactose or isopropyl-β-D-thiogalactopyranoside (IPTG). The symmetric lac operator was optimized for tight binding of lac repressor. lac repressor encoded by lacI
   3895..3924    -  CDS            Myc: Myc (human c-Myc proto-oncogene) epitope tag
   4126..4142    -  protein_bind   lac operator: The lac repressor binds to the lac operator to inhibit transcription in E. coli. This inhibition can be relieved by adding lactose or isopropyl-β-D-thiogalactopyranoside (IPTG). lac repressor encoded by lacI
   4206..4775    -  CDS            RPOL_BPT7 (fragment): Experimental evidence at protein level: Swiss-Prot protein existence level 1. Highly processive DNA-dependent RNA polymerase that catalyzes the transcription of class II and class III viral genes. Recognizes a specific promoter sequence and enters first into an 'abortive phase' where very short transcripts are synthesized and released before proceeding to the processive transcription of long RNA chains. Unwinds the double-stranded DNA to expose the coding strand for templating. Participates in the initiation of viral DNA replication presumably by making primers accessible to the DNA polymerase
   4784..4800    +  protein_bind   lac operator: The lac repressor binds to the lac operator to inhibit transcription in E. coli. This inhibition can be relieved by adding lactose or isopropyl-β-D-thiogalactopyranoside (IPTG). lac repressor encoded by lacI
   4816..5034    +  CDS            N-MYC2 (fragment): MYC2_MARMO - Protein inferred from homology: Swiss-Prot protein existence level 3. From Marmota monax (Woodchuck).
   5002..5031    +  CDS            Myc: Myc (human c-Myc proto-oncogene) epitope tag
   5184..5201    -  protein_bind   lac operator (symmetric) (fragment): The lac repressor binds to the lac operator to inhibit transcription in E. coli. This inhibition can be relieved by adding lactose or isopropyl-β-D-thiogalactopyranoside (IPTG). The symmetric lac operator was optimized for tight binding of lac repressor. lac repressor encoded by lacI
   5216..5232    +  protein_bind   lac operator: The lac repressor binds to the lac operator to inhibit transcription in E. coli. This inhibition can be relieved by adding lactose or isopropyl-β-D-thiogalactopyranoside (IPTG). lac repressor encoded by lacI
   5317..6030    +  CDS            superfolder GFP: GFP variant that folds robustly even when fused to poorly folded proteins (Pédelacq et al., 2006)
>Addgene plasmid #65951 | pC236 | depositor full sequence | sequence record 112123 | pC236 sequence 6069 bps
GAGCTCGAACGCAGAAGCGGTCTGATAAAACAGAATTTGCCTGGCGGCAGTAGCGCGGTGGTCCCACCTG
ACCCCATGCCGAACTCAGAAGTGAAACGCCGTAGCGCCGATGGTAGTGTGGGGTCTCCCCATGCGAGAGT
AGGGAACTGCCAGGCATCAAATAAAACGAAAGGCTCAGTCGAAAGACTGGGCCTTTCGTTTTATCTGTTG
TTTGTCGGTGAACGCTCTCTACTAGAGTCATAAGTGCGGAAGCGCTGGCATTGACCCTGAGTGATTTTTC
TCTGGTCCCGCCGCATCCATACCGCCAGTTGTTTACCCTCACAACGTTCCAGTAACCGGGCATGTTCATC
ATCAGTAACCCGTATCGTGAGCATCCTCTCTCGTTTCATCGGTATCATTACCCCCATGAACAGAAATCCC
CCTTACACGGAGGCATCAGTGACCAAACAGGAAAAAACCGCCCTTAACATGGCCCGCTTTATCAGAAGCC
AGACATTAACGCTTCTGGAGAAACTCAACGAGCTGGACGCGGATGAACAGGCAGACATCTGTGAATCGCT
TCACGACCACGCTGATGAGCTTTACCGCAGCTGCCTCGCGCGTTTCGGTGATGACGGTGAAAACCTCTGA
CACATGCAGCTCCCGGAGACGGTCACAGCTTGTCTGTAAGCGGATGCCGGGAGCAGACAAGCCCGTCAGG
GCGCGTCAGCGGGTGTTGGCGGGTGTCGGGGCGCAGCCATGACCCAGTCACGTAGCGATAGCGGAGTGTA
TACTGGCTTAACTATGCGGCATCAGAGCAGATTGTACTGAGAGTGCACCATATATGCGGTGTGAAATACC
GCACAGATGCGTAAGGAGAAAATACCGCATCAGGCGCTCTTCCGCTTCCTCGCTCACTGACTCGCTGCGC
TCGGTCGTTCGGCTGCGGCGAGCGGTATCAGCTCACTCAAAGGCGGTAATACGGTTATCCACAGAATCAG
GGGATAACGCAGGAAAGAACATGTGAGCAAAAGGCCAGCAAAAGGCCAGGAACCGTAAAAAGGCCGCGTT
GCTGGCGTTTTTCCATAGGCTCCGCCCCCCTGACGAGCATCACAAAAATCGACGCTCAAGTCAGAGGTGG
CGAAACCCGACAGGACTATAAAGATACCAGGCGTTTCCCCCTGGAAGCTCCCTCGTGCGCTCTCCTGTTC
CGACCCTGCCGCTTACCGGATACCTGTCCGCCTTTCTCCCTTCGGGAAGCGTGGCGCTTTCTCATAGCTC
ACGCTGTAGGTATCTCAGTTCGGTGTAGGTCGTTCGCTCCAAGCTGGGCTGTGTGCACGAACCCCCCGTT
CAGCCCGACCGCTGCGCCTTATCCGGTAACTATCGTCTTGAGTCCAACCCGGTAAGACACGACTTATCGC
CACTGGCAGCAGCCACTGGTAACAGGATTAGCAGAGCGAGGTATGTAGGCGGTGCTACAGAGTTCTTGAA
GTGGTGGCCTAACTACGGCTACACTAGAAGGACAGTATTTGGTATCTGCGCTCTGCTGAAGCCAGTTACC
TTCGGAAAAAGAGTTGGTAGCTCTTGATCCGGCAAACAAACCACCGCTGGTAGCGGTGGTTTTTTTGTTT
GCAAGCAGCAGATTACGCGCAGAAAAAAAGGATCTCAAGAAGATCCTTTGATCTTTTCTACGGGGTCTGA
CGCTCAGTGGAACGAAAACTCACGTTAAGGGATTTTGGTCATGAACAATAAAACTGTCTGCTTACATAAA
CAGTAATACAAGGGGTGTTATGAGCCATATTCAACGGGAAACGTCTTGCTCTAGGCCGCGATTAAATTCC
AACATGGATGCTGATTTATATGGGTATAAATGGGCTCGCGATAATGTCGGGCAATCAGGTGCGACAATCT
ATCGATTGTATGGGAAGCCCGATGCGCCAGAGTTGTTTCTGAAACATGGCAAAGGTAGCGTTGCCAATGA
TGTTACAGATGAGATGGTCAGACTAAACTGGCTGACGGAATTTATGCCTCTTCCGACCATCAAGCATTTT
ATCCGTACTCCTGATGATGCATGGTTACTCACCACTGCGATCCCCGGGAAAACAGCATTCCAGGTATTAG
AAGAATATCCTGATTCAGGTGAAAATATTGTTGATGCGCTGGCAGTGTTCCTGCGCCGGTTGCATTCGAT
TCCTGTTTGTAATTGTCCTTTTAACAGCGATCGCGTATTTCGTCTCGCTCAGGCGCAATCACGAATGAAT
AACGGTTTGGTTGATGCGAGTGATTTTGATGACGAGCGTAATGGCTGGCCTGTTGAACAAGTCTGGAAAG
AAATGCATAAACTTTTGCCATTCTCACCGGATTCAGTCGTCACTCATGGTGATTTCTCACTTGATAACCT
TATTTTTGACGAGGGGAAATTAATAGGTTGTATTGATGTTGGACGAGTCGGAATCGCAGACCGATACCAG
GATCTTGCCATCCTATGGAACTGCCTCGGTGAGTTTTCTCCTTCATTACAGAAACGGCTTTTTCAAAAAT
ATGGTATTGATAATCCTGATATGAATAAATTGCAGTTTCATTTGATGCTCGATGAGTTTTTCTAAGAATT
AATTCATGAGCGGATACATATTTGAATGTATTTAGAAAAATAAACAAATAGGGGTTCCGCGCACATTTCC
CCGGCTAGCTAGGAAATAATAAAAAAGCCGGATTAATAATCTGGCTTTTTATATTCTCTCTCTAGTATAT
AAACGCAGAAAGGCCCACCCGAAGGTGAGCCAGTGTGAGACAGCGGTGCGGACTGTTGTAACTCAGAATA
AGAAATGAGGCCGCTCATGGCGTTGACTCTCAGTCATAGTATCGTGGTATCACCGGTTGGTTCCACTCTC
TGTTGCGGGCAACTTCAGCAGCACGTAGGGGAAGCTTTTATTACGCTGCAAGGGCGTAATTTTCGTCGTT
CGCTGCTGCTGCCATCTCCAGGAATTGGGTCACGACCGAGCGGGCCGGCACGTGCCTGACATAAAGGGGT
AGGGTGAGGCCGAGGGCGGCGCGCATCTTGCGCAGCACGCGGTCCGAGACTTCGAAGGCGCCGCAGCAGA
CGGGATATTTGCCGTAGCCGTCTGCGCGGCCGAGTTCTTCCACCTCGGCGCCGGCGCGCTTGTAGACGCG
CTTGAGGTAGGGCTCGTAGTTGGAGATCATCGTGTGGATGCCGTGATCGAGCGCGCATTCGCAAAGCGCG
AGCAGCATCATGGAGAAGGCGCGGCCGGCGTCGATCTCGGGGAAATCCTTGGCGATCGCCTCCTCGTCGA
TGCACATGCGCGTGCCTTCCCAGATGCCGGGGGCGATAAGATCGGCGGCATCAGGGAACGTCTCGCGGAA
GACGTCGTAGAGAAGGGTCGGGCCGGTCGTCGGCATCAGGCGCATGCCGCCATAAAGACGGGTGCGGCTG
TCGTTGCACCAGACGAGATAGGCGGGAGCAAGCGAATCGTAGCTGTCACGTTCGTAAGGGCCGATGACAG
GAACGTCCCAGCAGAGCGTATCGGCGAAGACCTTCTTGCGCAGACGAAACATCTGGTCGAGTACGGCAGC
GTATTTCTGATACTCATGTGCCTGAATGATAACGAACATACTAGTATTTCTCCTTAGCATGATTAAGATG
TTTCAGTACGAAAATTGCTTTCATTGTTGATCTCCTTTTTAAGTGGCATGCAATTGTTATCCGCTCACAA
TTGTGCTCATTATCAATTGTGAGCGCTCACAAGTAAAACTGCCAGATTTCACAGGATCGACAGTTCATAG
GTGATTGCTCAGGACATTTCTGTTAGAAGGAATCGTTTTCCTTACTTTTCCTTACGCACAAGAGTTCCGT
AGCTGTTCAAGTTTGTGTTTCAACTGTTCTCGTCGTTTCCGCAACAAGTCCTCTTCAGAAATGAGCTTTT
GCTCCTCTGCTTGGACGGACAGGATGTATGCTGTGGCTTTTTTAAGGATAACTACCTTGGGGGCCTTTTC
ATTGTTTTCCAACTCCGGGATCTGGTCACGCAGGGCAAAAAAGCTCCGTTTTAGCTCGTTCCTCCTCTGG
CGCTCCAAGACGTTGTGTGTTCGCCTCTTGACATTCTCCTCGGTGTCCGAGGGCCCTGTGTGAAATTGTT
ATCCGCTCACAATTCCACACAGACGTCGGAATTGCCAGCTGGGGCGCCCTCTGGTAAGGTTGGGAAGCTC
GAGAAGCGCGTCTGAATAGGCTTCTTGTATTCCTGCCACACAGGGAAACCATCAGGAGTTACCCAATGCA
CAGCGCAACGCTTGCGAAGAATCTCTCCAGTCTTCTTATCTTTGACCTCAGCAGCCAGCAGCTTAGCAGC
AGACTTAAGCCAGTTCATTGCTTCAACCGCAGCTACCACCGTCACGCTCACAGATTCCCAAATCAGCTTA
GCCATGTATCCAGCAGCCTGATTCGGCTGAGTGAACATCAGACCCTTGCCGGAATCAATAGCTGGCTGAA
TGGTATCTTCCAGCACTTGTTGACGGAAGCCGAACTCTTTGGACCCGTAAGCCAGCGTCATGACTGAACG
CTTAGTCACACTGCGAGTAACACCGTAAGCCAGCCATTGACCAGCCAGTGCCTTAGTGCCCAGCTTGACT
TTCTCAGAGATTTCACCAGTGTTCTCATCGGTCACGGTAACTACTTCGTTATCGGTCCCATTGATTGCGT
CTGCTTGTAGAATCTCGTTGACTTTCTTAGCAACAATCCCGTAGATGTCCTGAACGGTTTCACTAGGAAG
CAAGTTAAGACGTCTGTGTGGAATTGTGAGCGGATAACAATTTCACACAGGGCCCTCGGACACCGAGGAG
AATGTCAAGAGGCGAACACACAACGTCTTGGAGCGCCAGAGGAGGAACGAGCTAAAACGGAGCTTTTTTG
CCCTGCGTGACCAGATCCCGGAGTTGGAAAACAATGAAAAGGCCCCCAAGGTAGTTATCCTTAAAAAAGC
CACAGCATACATCCTGTCCGTCCAAGCAGAGGAGCAAAAGCTCATTTCTGAAGAGGACTTGTTGCGGAAA
CGACGAGAACAGTTGAAACACAAACTTGAACAGCTACGGAACTCTTGTGCGTGGCGCATGTCGTTATCGC
AAAACCGCTGCACACTTTTGCGCGACATGCTCTGATCCCCCTCATCTGGGGGGGCCTATCTGAGGGAATT
TACTTGTGAGCGCTCACAATTGATAATGAGCACAATTGTGAGCGGATAACAATTGCATGCCACTTAAAAA
GGAGATCAACAATGAAAGCAATTTTCGTACTGAAACATCTTAATCATGCTAAGGAGAAATACTAGTATGC
GTAAAGGCGAAGAGCTGTTCACTGGTGTCGTCCCTATTCTGGTGGAACTGGATGGTGATGTCAACGGTCA
TAAGTTTTCCGTGCGTGGCGAGGGTGAAGGTGACGCAACTAATGGTAAACTGACGCTGAAGTTCATCTGT
ACTACTGGTAAACTGCCGGTACCTTGGCCGACTCTGGTAACGACGCTGACTTATGGTGTTCAGTGCTTTG
CTCGTTATCCGGACCATATGAAGCAGCATGACTTCTTCAAGTCCGCCATGCCGGAAGGCTATGTGCAGGA
ACGCACGATTTCCTTTAAGGATGACGGCACGTACAAAACGCGTGCGGAAGTGAAATTTGAAGGCGATACC
CTGGTAAACCGCATTGAGCTGAAAGGCATTGACTTTAAAGAAGACGGCAATATCCTGGGCCATAAGCTGG
AATACAATTTTAACAGCCACAATGTTTACATCACCGCCGATAAACAAAAAAATGGCATTAAAGCGAATTT
TAAAATTCGCCACAACGTGGAGGATGGCAGCGTGCAGCTGGCTGATCACTACCAGCAAAACACTCCAATC
GGTGATGGTCCTGTTCTGCTGCCAGACAATCACTATCTGAGCTACCAAAGCGTTCTGTCTAAAGATCCGA
ACGAGAAACGCGATCATATGGTTCTGCTGGAGTTCGTAACCGCAGCGGGCATCACGCATGGTATGGATGA
ACTGTACAAAGCAGCGAACGACGAAAATTACGCCCTTGCAGCGTAATAA
