>Addgene plasmid #65951 | pC236 | addgene partial sequence | sequence record 121712 | DK060425_1 5'-TCCTTAAACCTGTCTTGTAA-3'
AATCTGGCTTTTTATATTCTCTCTCTAGTATATAAACGCAGAAAGGCCCACCCGAAGGTGAGCCAGTGTG
AGACAGCGGTGCGGACTGTTGTAACTCAGAATAAGAAATGAGGCCGCTCATGGCGTTGACTCTCAGTCAT
AGTATCGTGGTATCACCGGTTGGTTCCACTCTCTGTTGCGGGCAACTTCAGCAGCACGTAGGGGAAGCTT
TTATTACGCTGCAAGGGCGTAATTTTCGTCGTTCGCTGCTGCTGCCATCTCCAGGAATTGGGTCACGACC
GAGCGGGCCGGCACGTGCCTGACATAAAGGGGTAGGGTGAGGCCGAGGGCGGCGCGCATCTTGCGCAGCA
CGCGGTCCGAGACTTCGAAGGCGCCGCAGCAGACGGGATATTTGCCGTAGCCGTCTGCGCGGCCGAGTTC
TTCCACCTCGGCGCCGGCGCGCTTGTAGACGCGCTTGAGGTAGGGCTCGTAGTTGGAGATCATCGTGTGG
ATGCCGTGATCGAGCGCGCATTCGCAAAGCGCGAGCAGCATCATGGAGAAGGCGCGGCCGGCGTCGATCT
CGGGGAAATCCTTGGCGATCGCCTCCTCGTCGATGCACATGCGCGTGCCTTCCCAGATGCCGGGGGCGAT
AAGATCGGCGGCATCAGGGAACGTCTCGCGGAAGACGTCGTAGAGAAGGGTCGGGCCGGTCGTCGGCATC
AGGCGCATGCCGCCATAAAGACGGGTGCGGCTGTCGTTGCACCAGACGAGATAGGCGGGAGCAAGCGAAT
CGTAGCTGTCACGTTCGTAAGGGCCGATGACAGGAACGTCCCAGCAGA
